Addgene plasmid #130035: pRDAX-508 N-Tag GFP[2] L20 Itgb1 EBPF2
Purpose: PPI (BiFC/TriFC) assay vector
Depositing lab: Gary Lewin. Depositing organization: Max-Delbrueck-Centrum fuer Molekulare Medizin (MDC).
Backbone
  Vector backbone: custom built
  Vector type: Mammalian Expression
Growth in bacteria
  Bacterial resistance: Ampicillin, 100 μg/mL
  Growth temperature: 37°C
  Growth strain: DH5alpha
  Copy number: High Copy
Gene/Insert
  Gene/Insert name: Itgb1
  Species: M. musculus (mouse)
  Entrez Gene: Itgb1 (a.k.a. 4633401G24Rik, CD29, Fnrb, Gm9863, gpIIa)
  Cloning method: Restriction Enzyme; 5′ cloning site unknown (unknown if destroyed); 3′ cloning site unknown (unknown if destroyed)
Terms and licenses: Academic/Nonprofit Terms; Industry Terms: Not Available to Industry
How to cite: pRDAX-508 N-Tag GFP[2] L20 Itgb1 EBPF2 was a gift from Gary Lewin (Addgene plasmid # 130035 ; http://n2t.net/addgene:130035 ; RRID:Addgene_130035)
