[The description below was written by a language model from this plasmid's Addgene catalogue record and pLannotate feature annotations shown in this document.]
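Description:
pRDAX-508 N-Tag GFP[2] L20 Itgb1 EBPF2 is a custom-built mammalian expression plasmid of about 8.4 kb, intended as a vector for protein–protein interaction assays based on bimolecular or trimolecular fluorescence complementation (BiFC/TriFC). It is maintained in E. coli as a high-copy plasmid through a ColE1/pUC-type origin. Selection is with ampicillin via the β-lactamase gene and its native promoter.

The expression unit is driven by the human CMV immediate-early enhancer and promoter, followed by a chimeric β-globin/immunoglobulin intron that promotes splicing and efficient mRNA export. Downstream lies the mouse integrin β1 (Itgb1) coding sequence. The name indicates that it carries an N-terminal split-GFP fragment ("GFP[2]") joined through a linker ("L20"). The automated annotation does not mark the tag or linker as separate features, so their exact position and composition cannot be confirmed from the table, although there is unannotated space between the intron and the Itgb1 match.

An EMCV IRES follows Itgb1 and directs translation of the blue fluorescent protein EBFP2 from the same transcript. This provides an independent marker of transfected cells that is spectrally separable from any reconstituted GFP signal. The transcript then continues through a second copy of the chimeric intron, a WPRE to enhance expression, and a bGH polyadenylation signal. Further downstream are a T3 promoter, a short β-globin fragment and a rabbit β-globin poly(A) signal, which are probably carryover from the vector's construction.

In use, the plasmid would be co-expressed with partners carrying complementary GFP fragments, so that fluorescence reports proximity or interaction with integrin β1.
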