Features (pLannotate 1.2.2; 16 found; start..end, strand, type, name):
    155..532     +  enhancer       CMV enhancer: human cytomegalovirus immediate early enhancer
    534..733     +  promoter       CMV promoter: human cytomegalovirus (CMV) immediate early promoter
    872..1004    +  intron         chimeric intron: chimera between introns from human β-globin and immunoglobulin heavy chain genes
   1151..3541    +  CDS            Itgb1 (sequence withheld): ITB1_MOUSE - Experimental evidence at protein level: Swiss-Prot protein existence level 1. [Isoform 2]: Isoform 2 displaces isoform 1 in striated muscles. From Mus musculus (Mouse).
   3558..4144    +  misc_feature   IRES2: internal ribosome entry site (IRES) of the encephalomyocarditis virus (EMCV)
   4145..4864    +  CDS            EBFP2: enhanced blue variant of GFP (Ai et al., 2007) mammalian codon-optimized
   4910..5042    +  intron         chimeric intron: chimera between introns from human β-globin and immunoglobulin heavy chain genes
   5051..5639    +  misc_feature   WPRE: woodchuck hepatitis virus posttranscriptional regulatory element
   5643..5659    +  misc_feature   MCS (fragment): pUC18/19 multiple cloning site
   5672..5783    +  polyA_signal   bGH poly(A) signal: bovine growth hormone polyadenylation signal
   5879..5897    -  promoter       T3 promoter: promoter for bacteriophage T3 RNA polymerase
   5956..6030    +  CDS            HBB (fragment): HBB_PONPY - Experimental evidence at transcript level: Swiss-Prot protein existence level 2. Involved in oxygen transport from the lung to the various peripheral tissues. From Pongo pygmaeus (Bornean orangutan).
   6101..6156    +  polyA_signal   β-globin poly(A) signal: rabbit β-globin polyadenylation signal (Gil and Proudfoot, 1987)
   6535..7123    -  rep_origin     ori: high-copy-number ColE1/pMB1/pBR322/pUC origin of replication
   7294..8154    -  CDS            AmpR: β-lactamase; bla; confers resistance to ampicillin, carbenicillin, and related antibiotics
   8155..8259    -  promoter       AmpR promoter: bla
>Addgene plasmid #130035 | pRDAX-508 N-Tag GFP[2] L20 Itgb1 EBPF2 | depositor full sequence | sequence record 249413 | Full Sequence
GCCTGCCTCCAGGCCTCAATATTGGCCATTAGCCATATTATTCATTGGTTATATAGCATAAATCAATATT
GGCTATTGGCCATTGCATACGTTGTATCTATATCATAATATGTACATTTATATTGGCTCATGTCCAATAT
GACCGCCATGTTGGCATTGATTATTGACTAGTTATTAATAGTAATCAATTACGGGGTCATTAGTTCATAG
CCCATATATGGAGTTCCGCGTTACATAACTTACGGTAAATGGCCCGCCTGGCTGACCGCCCAACGACCCC
CGCCCATTGACGTCAATAATGACGTATGTTCCCATAGTAACGCCAATAGGGACTTTCCATTGACGTCAAT
GGGTGGAGTATTTACGGTAAACTGCCCACTTGGCAGTACATCAAGTGTATCATATGCCAAGTCCGCCCCC
TATTGACGTCAATGACGGTAAATGGCCCGCCTGGCATTATGCCCAGTACATGACCTTACGGGACTTTCCT
ACTTGGCAGTACATCTACGTATTAGTCATCGCTATTACCATGGTGATGCGGTTTTGGCAGTACACCAATG
GGCGTGGATAGCGGTTTGACTCACGGGGATTTCCAAGTCTCCACCCCATTGACGTCAATGGGAGTTTGTT
TTGGCACCAAAATCAACGGGACTTTCCAAAATGTCGTAATAACCCCGCCCCGTTGACGCAAATGGGCGGT
AGGCGTGTACGGTGGGAGGTCTATATAAGCAGAGCTCGTTTAGTGAACCGTCAGATCACTAGAAGCTTTA
TTGCGGTAGTTTATCACAGTTAAATTGCTAACGCAGTCAGTGCTTCTGACACAACAGTCTCGAACTTAAG
CTGCAGAAGTTGGTCGTGAGGCACTGGGCAGGTAAGTATCAAGGTTACAAGACAGGTTTAAGGAGACCAA
TAGAAACTGGGCTTGTCGAGACAGAGAAGACTCTTGCGTTTCTGATAGGCACCTATTGGTCTTACTGACA
TCCACTTTGCCTTTCTCTCCACAGGTGTCCACTCCCAGGCCACCATGGAAAAGAGGGACCACATGGTGCT
GCTCGAGTACGTCACAGCAGCTGGCATCACCGATGCCAGCGGGAGTCCTGGCGGTGGATCCGGAGGCTCT
GGGAGCTCTGCCAGCGGTGGCAGCACCTCC
[2391 nt withheld, positions 1151-3541]
TAAGAATTCAGATCCGCCCCTCTCCCTCCCCCCCCCCTAACGTTACTGGCCGAAGCCGCTTGGAATAAGG
CCGGTGTGCGTTTGTCTATATGTTATTTTCCACCATATTGCCGTCTTTTGGCAATGTGAGGGCCCGGAAA
CCTGGCCCTGTCTTCTTGACGAGCATTCCTAGGGGTCTTTCCCCTCTCGCCAAAGGAATGCAAGGTCTGT
TGAATGTCGTGAAGGAAGCAGTTCCTCTGGTAGCTTCTTGAAGACAAACAACGTCTGTAGCGACCCTTTG
CAGGCAGCGGAACCCCCCACCTGGCGACAGGTGCCTCTGCGGCCAAAAGCCACGTGTATAAGATACACCT
GCAAAGGCGGCACAACCCCAGTGCCACGTTGTGAGTTGGATAGTTGTGGAAAGAGTCAAATGGCTCTCCT
CAAGCGTATTCAACAAGGGGCTGAAGGATGCCCAGAAGGTACCCCATTGTATGGGATCTGATCTGGGGCC
TCGGTACACATGCTTTACATGTGTTTAGTCGAGGTTAAAAAAACGTCTAGGCCCCCCGAACCACGGGGAC
GTGGTTTTCCTTTGAAAAACACGATGATAATATGGCCACAACCATGGTGAGCAAGGGCGAGGAGCTGTTC
ACCGGGGTGGTGCCCATCCTGGTCGAGCTGGACGGCGACGTAAACGGCCACAAGTTCAGCGTGAGGGGCG
AGGGCGAGGGCGATGCCACCAACGGCAAGCTGACCCTGAAGTTCATCTGCACCACCGGCAAGCTGCCCGT
GCCCTGGCCCACCCTCGTGACCACCCTGAGCCACGGCGTGCAGTGCTTCGCCCGCTACCCCGACCACATG
AAGCAGCACGACTTCTTCAAGTCCGCCATGCCCGAAGGCTACGTCCAGGAGCGCACCATCTTCTTCAAGG
ACGACGGCACCTACAAGACCCGCGCCGAGGTGAAGTTCGAGGGCGACACCCTGGTGAACCGCATCGAGCT
GAAGGGCGTCGACTTCAAGGAGGACGGCAACATCCTGGGGCACAAGCTGGAGTACAACTTCAACAGCCAC
AACATCTATATCATGGCCGTCAAGCAGAAGAACGGCATCAAGGTGAACTTCAAGATCCGCCACAACGTGG
AGGACGGCAGCGTGCAGCTCGCCGACCACTACCAGCAGAACACCCCCATCGGCGACGGCCCCGTGCTGCT
GCCCGACAGCCACTACCTGAGCACCCAGTCCGTGCTGAGCAAAGACCCCAACGAGAAGCGCGATCACATG
GTCCTGCTGGAGTTCCGCACCGCCGCCGGGATCACTCTCGGCATGGACGAGCTGTACAAGTAAACCGGTG
CTCGAGGTACCGATGAATAGCTAAGGTAGAGGCCGCAGGTAAGTATCAAGGTTACAAGACAGGTTTAAGG
AGACCAATAGAAACTGGGCTTGTCGAGACAGAGAAGACTCTTGCGTTTCTGATAGGCACCTATTGGTCTT
ACTGACATCCACTTTGCCTTTCTCTCCACAGGTGTCGACAATCAACCTCTGGATTACAAAATTTGTGAAA
GATTGACTGGTATTCTTAACTATGTTGCTCCTTTTACGCTATGTGGATACGCTGCTTTAATGCCTTTGTA
TCATGCTATTGCTTCCCGTATGGCTTTCATTTTCTCCTCCTTGTATAAATCCTGGTTGCTGTCTCTTTAT
GAGGAGTTGTGGCCCGTTGTCAGGCAACGTGGCGTGGTGTGCACTGTGTTTGCTGACGCAACCCCCACTG
GTTGGGGCATTGCCACCACCTGTCAGCTCCTTTCCGGGACTTTCGCTTTCCCCCTCCCTATTGCCACGGC
GGAACTCATCGCCGCCTGCCTTGCCCGCTGCTGGACAGGGGCTCGGCTGTTGGGCACTGACAATTCCGTG
GTGTTGTCGGGGAAGCTGACGTCCTTTCCATGGCTGCTCGCCTGTGTTGCCACCTGGATTCTGCGCGGGA
CGTCCTTCTGCTACGTCCCTTCGGCCCTCAATCCAGCGGACCTTCCTTCCCGCGGCCTGCTGCCGGCTCT
GCGGCCTCTTCCGCGTCTTCGCCTTCGCCCTCAGACGAGTCGGATCTCCCTTTGGGCCGCCTCCCCGCCT
GGAATTCGAGCTCGGTACGATCAGCCTCGACTGTGCCTTCTAGTTGCCAGCCATCTGTTGTTTGCCCCTC
CCCCGTGCCTTCCTTGACCCTGGAAGGTGCCACTCCCACTGTCCTTTCCTAATAAAATGAGGAAATTGCA
TCGCATTGTCTGAGTAGGTGTCATTCTATTCTGGGGGGTGGGGTGGGGCAGGACAGCAAGGGGGAGGATT
GGGAAGACAATAGCCCAGCTTTTGTTCCCTTTAGTGAGGGTTAATTGCGCGCTTGGCGTAATCATGGTCA
TAGCTGTTTCCTGTGTGAAATTGTTATCCGCTAATTCACTCCTCAGGTGCAGGCTGCCTATCAGAAGGTG
GTGGCTGGTGTGGCCAATGCCCTGGCTCACAAATACCACTGAGATCTTTTTCCCTCTGCCAAAAATTATG
GGGACATCATGAAGCCCCTTGAGCATCTGACTTCTGGCTAATAAAGGAAATTTATTTTCATTGCAATAGT
GTGTTGGAATTTTTTGTGTCTCTCACTCGGAAGGACATATGGGAGGGCAAATCATTTAAAACATCAGAAT
GAGTATTTGGTTTAGAGTTTGGCAACATATGCCCATATGCTGGCTGCCATGAACAAAGGTTGGCTATAAA
GAGGTCATCAGTATATGAAACAGCCCCCTGCTGTCCATTCCTTATTCCATAGAAAAGCCTTGACTTGAGG
TTAGATTTTTTTTATATTTTGTTTTGTGTTATTTTTTTCTTTAACATCCCTAAAATTTTCCTTACATGTT
TTACTAGCCAGATTTTTCCTCCTCTCCTGACTACTCCCAGTCATAGCTGTCCCTCTTCTCTTATGGAGAT
CGGCCGGCCGCCGGCGTCGACGCGCGCGGCCGCGGCGCGCCGTTGCTGGCGTTTTTCCATAGGCTCCGCC
CCCCTGACGAGCATCACAAAAATCGACGCTCAAGTCAGAGGTGGCGAAACCCGACAGGACTATAAAGATA
CCAGGCGTTTCCCCCTGGAAGCTCCCTCGTGCGCTCTCCTGTTCCGACCCTGCCGCTTACCGGATACCTG
TCCGCCTTTCTCCCTTCGGGAAGCGTGGCGCTTTCTCATAGCTCACGCTGTAGGTATCTCAGTTCGGTGT
AGGTCGTTCGCTCCAAGCTGGGCTGTGTGCACGAACCCCCCGTTCAGCCCGACCGCTGCGCCTTATCCGG
TAACTATCGTCTTGAGTCCAACCCGGTAAGACACGACTTATCGCCACTGGCAGCAGCCACTGGTAACAGG
ATTAGCAGAGCGAGGTATGTAGGCGGTGCTACAGAGTTCTTGAAGTGGTGGCCTAACTACGGCTACACTA
GAAGAACAGTATTTGGTATCTGCGCTCTGCTGAAGCCAGTTACCTTCGGAAAAAGAGTTGGTAGCTCTTG
ATCCGGCAAACAAACCACCGCTGGTAGCGGTGGTTTTTTTGTTTGCAAGCAGCAGATTACGCGCAGAAAA
AAAGGATCTCAAGAAGATCCTTTGATCTTTTCTACGGGGTCTGACGCTCAGTGGAACGAAAACTCACGTT
AAGGGATTTTGGTCATGAGATTATCAAAAAGGATCTTCACCTAGATCCTTTTAAATTAAAAATGAAGTTT
TAAATCAATCTAAAGTATATATGAGTAAACTTGGTCTGACAGTTACCAATGCTTAATCAGTGAGGCACCT
ATCTCAGCGATCTGTCTATTTCGTTCATCCATAGTTGCCTGACTCCCCGTCGTGTAGATAACTACGATAC
GGGAGGGCTTACCATCTGGCCCCAGTGCTGCAATGATACCGCGAGACCCACGCTCACCGGCTCCAGATTT
ATCAGCAATAAACCAGCCAGCCGGAAGGGCCGAGCGCAGAAGTGGTCCTGCAACTTTATCCGCCTCCATC
CAGTCTATTAATTGTTGCCGGGAAGCTAGAGTAAGTAGTTCGCCAGTTAATAGTTTGCGCAACGTTGTTG
CCATTGCTACAGGCATCGTGGTGTCACGCTCGTCGTTTGGTATGGCTTCATTCAGCTCCGGTTCCCAACG
ATCAAGGCGAGTTACATGATCCCCCATGTTGTGCAAAAAAGCGGTTAGCTCCTTCGGTCCTCCGATCGTT
GTCAGAAGTAAGTTGGCCGCAGTGTTATCACTCATGGTTATGGCAGCACTGCATAATTCTCTTACTGTCA
TGCCATCCGTAAGATGCTTTTCTGTGACTGGTGAGTACTCAACCAAGTCATTCTGAGAATAGTGTATGCG
GCGACCGAGTTGCTCTTGCCCGGCGTCAATACGGGATAATACCGCGCCACATAGCAGAACTTTAAAAGTG
CTCATCATTGGAAAACGTTCTTCGGGGCGAAAACTCTCAAGGATCTTACCGCTGTTGAGATCCAGTTCGA
TGTAACCCACTCGTGCACCCAACTGATCTTCAGCATCTTTTACTTTCACCAGCGTTTCTGGGTGAGCAAA
AACAGGAAGGCAAAATGCCGCAAAAAAGGGAATAAGGGCGACACGGAAATGTTGAATACTCATACTCTTC
CTTTTTCAATATTATTGAAGCATTTATCAGGGTTATTGTCTCATGAGCGGATACATATTTGAATGTATTT
AGAAAAATAAACAAATAGGGGTTCCGCGCACATTTCCCCGAAAAGTGCCACCTGACGTCTAAGAAACCAT
TATTATCATGACATTAACCTATAAAAATAGGCGTATCACGAGGCCCTTTCGTCTACGCGCGCGCCGGCGG
CGCGCCGTCGACGGCCGGCCGCGGCCGC
